>Addgene plasmid #125552 | pDEST-N2H-F2-empty vector | addgene full sequence | sequence record 252313 | Addgene NGS Result
GGCATTGATTATTGACTAGTTATTAATAGTAATCAATTACGGGGTCATTAGTTCATAGCCCATATATGGA
GTTCCGCGTTACATAACTTACGGTAAATGGCCCGCCTGGCTGACCGCCCAACGACCCCCGCCCATTGACG
TCAATAATGACGTATGTTCCCATAGTAACGCCAATAGGGACTTTCCATTGACGTCAATGGGTGGAGTATT
TACGGTAAACTGCCCACTTGGCAGTACATCAAGTGTATCATATGCCAAGTCCGCCCCCTATTGACGTCAA
TGACGGTAAATGGCCCGCCTGGCATTATGCCCAGTACATGACCTTACGGGACTTTCCTACTTGGCAGTAC
ATCTACGTATTAGTCATCGCTATTACCATGGTGATGCGGTTTTGGCAGTACACCAATGGGCGTGGATAGC
GGTTTGACTCACGGGGATTTCCAAGTCTCCACCCCATTGACGTCAATGGGAGTTTGTTTTGGCACCAAAA
TCAACGGGACTTTCCAAAATGTCGTAACAACTGCGATCGGGCGCGCCCCTCCTTGAATTAATTAAGGCGC
GCCACTGAAATTTTTAATTAAGGCGCGCCTAGCATGTGATTAATTAAGCATGTCTTTAGATCTATGATGA
CACAAACCCCGCCCAGCGTCTTGTCATTGGCGAATTCGAACACGCAGATGCAGTCGGGGCGGCGCGGTCC
CAGGTCCACTTCGCATATAAAAGGTGACGCGTGTGGATCCTCGAACACCGAGCTCTTAATACGACTCACT
ATAGGGAAAGCAAAAATGTGATCTTGCTTGTAAATACAATTTTGAGAGGTTAATAAATTACAAGTAGTGC
TATTTTTGTATTTAGGTTAGCTATTTAGCTTTACGTTCCAGGATGCCTAGTGGCAGCCCCACAATATCCA
GGAAGCCCTCTCTGCGGTTTTTCAGATTAGGTAGTCGAAAAACCTAAGAAATTTACCTATGGGCCTGAGC
GGCGACCAAATGGGCCAGATCGAAAAAATTTTTAAGGTGGTGTACCCTGTGGATGATCATCACTTTAAGG
TGATCCTGCACTATGGCACACTGGTAATCGACGGGGTTACGCCGAACATGATCGACTATTTCGGACGGCC
GTATGAAGGCATCGCCGTGTTCGACGGCAAAAAGATCACTGTAACAGGGACCCTGTGGAACGGCAACAAA
ATTATCGACGAGCGCCTGATCAACCCCGACGGCTCCCTGCTGTTCCGAGTAACCATCAACGGAGTGACCG
GCTGGCGGCTGTGCGAACGCATTCTGGCGTAATAAGCATGCGAACATAACTTCGTATAATGTATGCTATA
CGAAGTTATGGAAAAAAAAAAAAAAAAAAAAAAAAAAAAAAAAAGAGAAGACATGATAAGATACATTGAT
GAGTTTGGACAAACCACAACAAGAATGCAGTGAAAAAAATGCTTTATTTGTGAAATTTGTGATGCTATTG
CTTTATTTGTAACCATTATAAGCTGCAATAAACAAGTTAACAACAACAATTGCATTCATTTTATGTTTCA
GGTTCAGGGGGAGATGTGGGAGGTTTTTTAAAGCGAATTTCTTATGATTTATGATTTTTATTATTAAATA
AGTTATAAAAAAAATAAGTGTATACAAATTTTAAAGTGACTCTTAGGTTTTAAAACGAAAATTCTTGTTC
TTGAGTAACTCTTTCCTGTAGGTCAGGTTGCTTTCTCAGGTATAGCATGAGGTCGCTCTTATTGACCACA
CCTCTACCGGCGGCCTAACTCCGCCCATCCCGCCCCTAACTCCGCCCAGTTCCGCCCATTCTCCGCCTCA
TGGCTGACTAATTTTTTTTATTTATGCAGAGGCCGAGGCCGCCTCGGCCTCTGAGCTATTCCAGAAGTAG
TGAGGACGCTTTTTTGGAGGCCGAGGCTTTTGCAAAGATCGAACAAGAGACAGGACTGCATTAATGAATC
GGCCAACGCGCGGGGAGAGGCGGTTTGCGTATTGGGCGCTCTTCCGCTTCCTCGCTCACTGACTCGCTGC
GCTCGGTCGTTCGGCTGCGGCGAGCGGTATCAGCTCACTCAAAGGCGGTAATACGGTTATCCACAGAATC
AGGGGATAACGCAGGAAAGAACATGTGAGCAAAAGGCCAGCAAAAGGCCAGGAACCGTAAAAAGGCCGCG
TTGCTGGCGTTTTTCCATAGGCTCCGCCCCCCTGACGAGCATCACAAAAATCGACGCTCAAGTCAGAGGT
GGCGAAACCCGACAGGACTATAAAGATACCAGGCGTTTCCCCCTGGAAGCTCCCTCGTGCGCTCTCCTGT
TCCGACCCTGCCGCTTACCGGATACCTGTCCGCCTTTCTCCCTTCGGGAAGCGTGGCGCTTTCTCATAGC
TCACGCTGTAGGTATCTCAGTTCGGTGTAGGTCGTTCGCTCCAAGCTGGGCTGTGTGCACGAACCCCCCG
TTCAGCCCGACCGCTGCGCCTTATCCGGTAACTATCGTCTTGAGTCCAACCCGGTAAGACACGACTTATC
GCCACTGGCAGCAGCCACTGGTAACAGGATTAGCAGAGCGAGGTATGTAGGCGGTGCTACAGAGTTCTTG
AAGTGGTGGCCTAACTACGGCTACACTAGAAGAACAGTATTTGGTATCTGCGCTCTGCTGAAGCCAGTTA
CCTTCGGAAAAAGAGTTGGTAGCTCTTGATCCGGCAAACAAACCACCGCTGGTAGCGGTGGTTTTTTTGT
TTGCAAGCAGCAGATTACGCGCAGAAAAAAAGGATCTCAAGAAGATCCTTTGATCTTTTCTACGGGGTCT
GACGCTCAGTGGAACGAAAACTCACGTTAAGGGATTTTGGTCATGAGATTATCAAAAAGGATCTTCACCT
AGATCCTTTTAAATTAAAAATGAAGTTTTAAATCAATCTAAAGTATATATGAGTAAACTTGGTCTGACAG
TTACCAATGCTTAATCAGTGAGGCACCTATCTCAGCGATCTGTCTATTTCGTTCATCCATAGTTGCCTGA
CTCCCCGTCGTGTAGATAACTACGATACGGGAGGGCTTACCATCTGGCCCCAGTGCTGCAATGATACCGC
GAGACCCACGCTCACCGGCTCCAGATTTATCAGCAATAAACCAGCCAGCCGGAAGGGCCGAGCGCAGAAG
TGGTCCTGCAACTTTATCCGCCTCCATCCAGTCTATTAATTGTTGCCGGGAAGCTAGAGTAAGTAGTTCG
CCAGTTAATAGTTTGCGCAACGTTGTTGCCATTGCTACAGGCATCGTGGTGTCACGCTCGTCGTTTGGTA
TGGCTTCATTCAGCTCCGGTTCCCAACGATCAAGGCGAGTTACATGATCCCCCATGTTGTGCAAAAAAGC
GGTTAGCTCCTTCGGTCCTCCGATCGTTGTCAGAAGTAAGTTGGCCGCAGTGTTATCACTCATGGTTATG
GCAGCACTGCATAATTCTCTTACTGTCATGCCATCCGTAAGATGCTTTTCTGTGACTGGTGAGTACTCAA
CCAAGTCATTCTGAGAATAGTGTATGCGGCGACCGAGTTGCTCTTGCCCGGCGTCAATACGGGATAATAC
CGCGCCACATAGCAGAACTTTAAAAGTGCTCATCATTGGAAAACGTTCTTCGGGGCGAAAACTCTCAAGG
ATCTTACCGCTGTTGAGATCCAGTTCGATGTAACCCACTCGTGCACCCAACTGATCTTCAGCATCTTTTA
CTTTCACCAGCGTTTCTGGGTGAGCAAAAACAGGAAGGCAAAATGCCGCAAAAAAGGGAATAAGGGCGAC
ACGGAAATGTTGAATACTCATACTCTTCCTTTTTCAATATTATTGAAGCATTTATCAGGGTTATTGTCTC
ATGAGCGGATACATATTTGAATGTATTTAGAAAAATAAACAAATAGGGGTTCCGCGCACATTTCCCCGAA
AAGTGCCACCTGAACGAAGCATCTGTGCTTCATTTTGTAGAACAAAAATGCAACGCGAGAGCGCTAATTT
TTCAAACAAAGAATCTGAGCTGCATTTTTACAGAACAGAAATGCAACGCGAAAGCGCTATTTTACCAACG
AAGAATCTGTGCTTCATTTTTGTAAAACAAAAATGCAACGCGAGAGCGCTAATTTTTCAAACAAAGAATC
TGAGCTGCATTTTTACAGAACAGAAATGCAACGCGAGAGCGCTATTTTACCAACAAAGAATCTATACTTC
TTTTTTGTTCTACAAAAATGCATCCCGAGAGCGCTATTTTTCTAACAAAGCATCTTAGATTACTTTTTTT
CTCCTTTGTGCGCTCTATAATGCAGTCTCTTGATAACTTTTTGCACTGTAGGTCCGTTAAGGTTAGAAGA
AGGCTACTTTGGTGTCTATTTTCTCTTCCATAAAAAAAGCCTGACTCCACTTCCCGCGTTTACTGATTAC
TAGCGAAGCTGCGGGTGCATTTTTTCAAGATAAAGGCATCCCCGATTATATTCTATACCGATGTGGATTG
CGCATACTTTGTGAACAGAAAGTGATAGCGTTGATGATTCTTCATTGGTCAGAAAATTATGAACGGTTTC
TTCTATTTTGTCTCTATATACTACGTATAGGAAATGTTTACATTTTCGTATTGTTTTCGATTCACTCTAT
GAATAGTTCTTACTACAATTTTTTTGTCTAAAGAGTAATACTAGAGATAAACATAAAAAATGTAGAGGTC
GAGTTTAGATGCAAGTTCAAGGAGCGAAAGGTGGATGGGTAGGTTATATAGGGATATAGCACAGAGATAT
ATAGCAAAGAGATACTTTTGAGCAATGTTTGTGGAAGCGGTATTCGCAATATTTTAGTAGCTCGTTACAG
TCCGGTGCGTTTTTGGTTTTTTGAAAGTGCGTCTTCAGAGCGCTTTTGGTTTTCAAAAGCGCTCTGAAGT
TCCTATACTTTCTAGAGAATAGGAACTTCGGAATAGGAACTTCAAAGCGTTTCCGAAAACGAGCGCTTCC
GAAAATGCAACGCGAGCTGCGCACATACAGCTCACTGTTCACGTCGCACCTATATCTGCGTGTTGCCTGT
ATATATATATACATGAGAAGAACGGCATAGTGCGTGTTTATGCTTAAATGCGTACTTATATGCGTCTATT
TATGTAGGATGAAAGGTAGTCTAGTACCTCCTGTGATATTATCCCATTCCATGCGGGGTATCGTATGCTT
CCTTCAGCACTACCCTTTAGCTGTTCTATATGCTGCCACTCCTCAATTGGATTAGTCTCATCCTTCAATG
CTATCATTTCCTTTGATATTGGATCATACTAAGAAACCATTGGTACCATAACTTCGTATAAGGTATACTA
TACGAAGTTATGCTAGCATTATCATGACATTAACCTATAAAAATAGGCGTATCACGAGGCCCTTTCGTCT
CGCGCGTTTCGGTGATGACGGTGAAAACCTCTGACACATGCAGCTCCCGGAGACGGTCACAGCTTGTCTG
TAAGCGGATGCCGGGAGCAGACAAGCCCGTCAGGGCGCGTCAGCGGGTGTTGGCGGGTGTCGGGGCTGGC
TTAACTATGCGGCATCAGAGCAGATTGTACTGAGAGTGCACCATAGATCAACGACATTACTATATATATA
ATATAGGAAGCATTTAATAGAACAGCATCGTAATATATGTGTACTTTGCAGTTATGACGCCAGATGGCAG
TAGTGGAAGATATTCTTTATTGAAAAATAGCTTGTCACCTTACGTACAATCTTGATCCGGAGCTTTTCTT
TTTTTGCCGATTAAGAATTAATTCGGTCGAAAAAAGAAAAGGAGAGGGCCAAGAGGGAGGGCATTGGTGA
CTATTGAGCACGTGAGTATACGTGATTAAGCACACAAAGGCAGCTTGGAGTATGTCTGTTATTAATTTCA
CAGGTAGTTCTGGTCCATTGGTGAAAGTTTGCGGCTTGCAGAGCACAGAGGCCGCAGAATGTGCTCTAGA
TTCCGATGCTGACTTGCTGGGTATTATATGTGTGCCCAATAGAAAGAGAACAATTGACCCGGTTATTGCA
AGGAAAATTTCAAGTCTTGTAAAAGCATATAAAAATAGTTCAGGCACTCCGAAATACTTGGTTGGCGTGT
TTCGTAATCAACCTAAGGAGGATGTTTTGGCTCTGGTCAATGATTACGGCATTGATATCGTCCAACTGCA
TGGAGATGAGTCGTGGCAAGAATACCAAGAGTTCCTCGGTTTGCCAGTTATTAAAAGACTCGTATTTCCA
AAAGACTGCAACATACTACTCAGTGCAGCTTCACAGAAACCTCATTCGTTTATTCCCTTGTTTGATTCAG
AAGCAGGTGGGACAGGTGAACTTTTGGATTGGAACTCGATTTCTGACTGGGTTGGAAGGCAAGAGAGCCC
CGAAAGCTTACATTTTATGTTAGCTGGTGGACTGACGCCAGAAAATGTTGGTGATGCGCTTAGATTAAAT
GGCGTTATTGGTGTTGATGTAAGCGGAGGTGTGGAGACAAATGGTGTAAAAGACTCTAACAAAATAGCAA
ATTTCGTCAAAAATGCTAAGAAATAGGTTATTACTGAGTAGTATTTATTTAAGTATTGTTTGTGCACTTG
CCGATCTATGCGGTGTGAAATACCGCACAGATGCGTAAGGAGAAAATACCGCATCAGGAAATTGTAAGCG
TTAATATTTTGTTAAAATTCGCGTTAAATTTTTGTTAAATCAGCTCATTTTTTAACCAATAGGCCGAAAT
CGGCAAAATCCCTTATAAATCAAAAGAATAGACCGAGATAGGGT
[37 nt withheld, positions 6765-6801]
AAAGAACGTGGACTCCAACGTCAAAGG
[49 nt withheld, positions 6829-6877]
T
[91 nt withheld, positions 6879-6969]
G
[124 nt withheld, positions 6971-7094]
CAATATTGGCCATTAGCCATATTATTCATTGGTTATATAGCATAAATCAATATTGGCTATTGGCCATTGC
ATACGTTGTATCTATATCATAATATGTACATTTATATTGGCTCATGTCCAATATGACCGCCATGTT
Features (pLannotate 1.2.2; 23 found; start..end, strand, type, name):
      3..380     +  enhancer       CMV enhancer: human cytomegalovirus immediate early enhancer
    381..529     +  promoter       CMV promoter (fragment): human cytomegalovirus (CMV) immediate early promoter
    627..753     +  promoter       HSV TK promoter (fragment): herpes simplex virus thymidine kinase promoter
    757..775     +  promoter       T7 promoter: promoter for bacteriophage T7 RNA polymerase
    779..979     +  ncRNA          IRES Cripavirus: Accession: RF00458 - Cripavirus internal ribosome entry site (IRES)
    975..1292    +  CDS            Nluc (fragment): NanoLuc® luciferase human codon-optimized
   1306..1339    -  protein_bind   loxP: Cre-mediated recombination occurs in the 8-bp core sequence (GCATACAT). Cre recombinase
   1380..1430    +  CDS            VP1_SV40 (fragment): Experimental evidence at protein level: Swiss-Prot protein existence level 1. Forms an icosahedral capsid with a T=7 symmetry and a 40 nm diameter. The capsid is composed of 72 pentamers linked to each other by disulfide bonds and associated with VP2 or VP3 proteins. Binds to N- glycolylneuraminic analog of the ganglioside GM1 on the cell surface to provide virion attachment to target cell (PubMed:18353982). Once attached, the virion is internalized by caveolin-mediated endocytosis and traffics to the endoplasmic reticulum. Inside the endoplasmic reticulum, the protein folding machinery isomer
   1427..1508    -  polyA_signal   SV40 poly(A) signal: SV40 polyadenylation signal
   1573..1760    +  terminator     ADH1 terminator: S. cerevisiae ADH1; transcription terminator for the S. cerevisiae alcohol dehydrogenase 1 (ADH1) gene
   1777..1912    +  rep_origin     SV40 ori: SV40 origin of replication
   1946..1999    -  CDS            lacI (fragment): lac repressor; lacI; The lac repressor binds to the lac operator to inhibit transcription in E. coli. This inhibition can be relieved by adding lactose or isopropyl-β-D-thiogalactopyranoside (IPTG).
   2182..2770    -  rep_origin     ori: high-copy-number ColE1/pMB1/pBR322/pUC origin of replication
   2941..3801    -  CDS            AmpR: β-lactamase; bla; confers resistance to ampicillin, carbenicillin, and related antibiotics
   3802..3906    -  promoter       AmpR promoter: bla
   3933..5275    -  rep_origin     2μ ori: yeast 2μ plasmid origin of replication
   5298..5331    -  protein_bind   loxN: Cre-mediated recombination occurs in the 8-bp core sequence (GTATACCT). loxN sites are compatible with each other, but incompatible with loxP or lox2272 sites. Cre recombinase
   5389..5424    +  CDS            rop (fragment): Rop protein, which maintains plasmids at low copy number; rop
   5526..5575    +  misc_feature   bom (fragment): basis of mobility region from pBR322
   5714..5861    +  promoter       TRP1 promoter: S. cerevisiae TRP1
   5862..6536    +  CDS            TRP1: phosphoribosylanthranilate isomerase, required for tryptophan biosynthesis; S. cerevisiae TRP1; yeast auxotrophic marker
   6587..6638    +  misc_feature   bom (fragment): basis of mobility region from pBR322
   6666..7094    -  rep_origin     f1 ori (sequence partly withheld): f1 bacteriophage origin of replication; arrow indicates direction of (+) strand synthesis
