[The description below was written by a language model from this plasmid's Addgene catalogue record and pLannotate feature annotations shown in this document.]
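Description:
pDEST-N2H-F2-empty vector is a custom-built, roughly 7.2 kb control plasmid for the N2H assay, a split-NanoLuc complementation method for detecting binary protein–protein interactions. Unlike the Gateway destination vectors of the same series, it has no Gateway cloning site and expresses NanoLuc fragment 2 alone, with no protein fused to it. It therefore serves as the empty control partner for measuring background complementation against a test protein fused to the other luciferase fragment.

Expression is designed to work in three settings from one plasmid. The record describes a synthetic promoter combining yeast, mammalian and in vitro elements, and the annotation shows a CMV enhancer with a partial CMV promoter, a fragment of the HSV TK promoter, a T7 promoter for in vitro transcription, and a cripavirus IRES immediately upstream of the partial Nluc coding sequence, which can support cap-independent translation. The annotation does not identify a distinct yeast promoter element. Downstream lie an SV40 polyadenylation signal for mammalian cells and the yeast ADH1 terminator.

For propagation, the plasmid carries a high-copy ColE1/pUC-type origin and ampicillin resistance for E. coli, a 2μ origin and the TRP1 auxotrophic marker with its own promoter for yeast, an SV40 origin that permits episomal replication in mammalian cells expressing large T antigen, and an f1 origin. A loxP site follows the Nluc fragment and a loxN site lies next to the 2μ origin; the record does not state their intended use. Short lacI, rop, bom and SV40 VP1 matches appear to be backbone remnants rather than functional parts.
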