Addgene plasmid #125552: pDEST-N2H-F2-empty vector
Purpose: (Empty Backbone) N2H assay vector with nanoluc fragment2 (empty control, no Gateway cloning site, expressing nanoluc fragment2)
Depositing lab: Marc Vidal. Depositing organization: Dana-Farber Cancer Institute. Publication: Maximizing binary interactome mapping with a minimal number of assays. Choi SG, Olivet J, Cassonnet P, Vidalain PO, Luck K, Lambourne L, Spirohn K, Lemmens I, Dos Santos M, Demeret C, Jones L, Rangarajan S, Bian W, Coutant EP, Janin YL, van der Werf S, Trepte P, Wanker EE, De Las Rivas J, Tavernier J, Twizere JC, Hao T, Hill DE, Vidal M, Calderwood MA, Jacob Y. Nat Commun. 2019 Aug 29;10(1):3907. doi: 10.1038/s41467-019-11809-2. PubMed 31467278.
Backbone
  Vector backbone: custom made
  Backbone manufacturer: we built
  Backbone size (bp): 7233
  Vector type: Mammalian Expression, Yeast Expression ; in vitro expression
  Promoter: synthetic promoter containing yeast, mammalian, and in vitro expression elements
  Selectable markers: TRP1
  Tag / fusion protein: NanoLuc fragment2 alone without any attached protein
Growth in bacteria
  Bacterial resistance: Ampicillin, 100 μg/mL
  Growth temperature: 37°C
  Growth strain: DH5alpha
  Copy number: High Copy
Terms and licenses: Academic/Nonprofit Terms; Industry Terms: Not Available to Industry
Depositor comments: Please visit https://www.biorxiv.org/content/10.1101/530790v1.full for bioRxiv preprint.
How to cite: pDEST-N2H-F2-empty vector was a gift from Marc Vidal (Addgene plasmid # 125552 ; http://n2t.net/addgene:125552 ; RRID:Addgene_125552)
